LOCUS       Exported 5603 bp ds-DNA circular SYN 13-MAY-2021
DEFINITION  Bacterial expression of Nsp3 Macrodomain 2 and Macrodomain 3
            (residues 413-676).
ACCESSION   .
VERSION     .
KEYWORDS    pMCSG53_Nsp3_Unique
SOURCE      synthetic DNA construct
  ORGANISM  synthetic DNA construct
REFERENCE   1 (bases 1 to 5603)
  TITLE     Savchenko Lab Plasmids
REFERENCE   2 (bases 1 to 5603)
  AUTHORS   .
  TITLE     Direct Submission
  JOURNAL   Exported May 13, 2021 from SnapGene Server 1.1.58
            http://www.snapgene.com
FEATURES             Location/Qualifiers
     source          1..5603
                     /organism="synthetic DNA construct"
                     /mol_type="other DNA"
     primer_bind     477..496
                     /label=LacI-R
                     /note="LacI, reverse primer"
     promoter        complement(516..593)
                     /gene="lacI"
                     /label=lacI promoter
     tRNA            733..808
                     /gene="ileX"
                     /product="E. coli tRNA-Ile recognizing AUA"
                     /label=ileX
     primer_bind     957..976
                     /label=pBRrevBam
                     /note="pBR322 vectors, tet region, downstream of BamHI,
                     reverse primer"
     tRNA            1078..1154
                     /gene="argU"
                     /product="E. coli tRNA-Arg recognizing AGA and AGG"
                     /label=argU
     primer_bind     1429..1448
                     /label=T7
                     /note="T7 promoter, forward primer"
     promoter        1429..1447
                     /label=T7 promoter
                     /note="promoter for bacteriophage T7 RNA polymerase"
     protein_bind    1448..1472
                     /label=lac operator
                     /bound_moiety="lac repressor encoded by lacI"
                     /note="The lac repressor binds to the lac operator to
                     inhibit transcription in E. coli. This inhibition can be
                     relieved by adding lactose or
                     isopropyl-beta-D-thiogalactopyranoside (IPTG)."
     RBS             1487..1509
                     /note="efficient ribosome binding site from bacteriophage
                     T7 gene 10 (Olins and Rangwala, 1989)"
     CDS             1520..1537
                     /codon_start=1
                     /product="6xHis affinity tag"
                     /label=6xHis
                     /translation="HHHHHH"
     CDS             1562..1582
                     /codon_start=1
                     /product="tobacco etch virus (TEV) protease recognition and
                     cleavage site"
                     /label=TEV site
                     /translation="ENLYFQS"
     CDS             2446..2463
                     /codon_start=1
                     /product="6xHis affinity tag"
                     /label=6xHis
                     /translation="HHHHHH"
     primer_bind     complement(2516..2534)
                     /label=T7 Term
                     /note="T7 terminator, reverse primer"
     terminator      2530..2577
                     /label=T7 terminator
                     /note="transcription terminator for bacteriophage T7 RNA
                     polymerase"
     primer_bind     complement(2701..2720)
                     /label=F1ori-R
                     /note="F1 origin, reverse primer"
     promoter        2887..2990
                     /gene="bla"
                     /label=AmpR promoter
     CDS             2991..3851
                     /codon_start=1
                     /gene="bla"
                     /product="beta-lactamase"
                     /label=AmpR
                     /note="confers resistance to ampicillin, carbenicillin, and
                     related antibiotics"
                     /translation="MSIQHFRVALIPFFAAFCLPVFAHPETLVKVKDAEDQLGARVGYI
                     ELDLNSGKILESFRPEERFPMMSTFKVLLCGAVLSRIDAGQEQLGRRIHYSQNDLVEYS
                     PVTEKHLTDGMTVRELCSAAITMSDNTAANLLLTTIGGPKELTAFLHNMGDHVTRLDRW
                     EPELNEAIPNDERDTTMPAAMATTLRKLLTGELLTLASRQQLIDWMEADKVAGPLLRSA
                     LPAGWFIADKSGAGERGSRGIIAALGPDGKPSRIVVIYTTGSQATMDERNRQIAEIGAS
                     LIKHW"
     primer_bind     complement(3209..3228)
                     /label=Amp-R
                     /note="Ampicillin resistance gene, reverse primer"
     rep_origin      4022..4610
                     /direction=RIGHT
                     /label=ori
                     /note="high-copy-number ColE1/pMB1/pBR322/pUC origin of
                     replication"
     primer_bind     4511..4530
                     /label=pBR322ori-F
                     /note="pBR322 origin, forward primer"
     primer_bind     4764..4781
                     /label=L4440
                     /note="L4440 vector, forward primer"
     primer_bind     complement(4861..4880)
                     /label=pRS-marker
                     /note="pRS vectors, use to sequence yeast selectable
                     marker"
     CDS             complement(5036..515)
                     /codon_start=1
                     /gene="lacI"
                     /product="lac repressor"
                     /label=lacI
                     /note="The lac repressor binds to the lac operator to
                     inhibit transcription in E. coli. This inhibition can be
                     relieved by adding lactose or
                     isopropyl-beta-D-thiogalactopyranoside (IPTG)."
                     /translation="MKPVTLYDVAEYAGVSYQTVSRVVNQASHVSAKTREKVEAAMAEL
                     NYIPNRVAQQLAGKQSLLIGVATSSLALHAPSQIVAAIKSRADQLGASVVVSMVERSGV
                     EACKAAVHNLLAQRVSGLIINYPLDDQDAIAVEAACTNVPALFLDVSDQTPINSIIFSH
                     EDGTRLGVEHLVALGHQQIALLAGPLSSVSARLRLAGWHKYLTRNQIQPIAEREGDWSA
                     MSGFQQTMQMLNEGIVPTAMLVANDQMALGAMRAITESGLRVGADISVVGYDDTEDSSC
                     YIPPLTTIKQDFRLLGQTSVDRLLQLSQGQAVKGNQLLPVSLVKRKTTLAPNTQTASPR
                     ALADSLMQLARQVSRLESGQ"
ORIGIN
        1 tccacgccca gtcgcgtacc gtcttcatgg gagaaaataa tactgttgat gggtgtctgg
       61 tcagagacat caagaaataa cgccggaaca ttagtgcagg cagcttccac agcaatggca
      121 tcctggtcat ccagcggata gttaatgatc agcccactga cgcgttgcgc gagaagattg
      181 tgcaccgccg ctttacaggc ttcgacgccg cttcgttcta ccatcgacac caccacgctg
      241 gcacccagtt gatcggcgcg agatttaatc gccgcgacaa tttgcgacgg cgcgtgcagg
      301 gccagactgg aggtggcaac gccaatcagc aacgactgtt tgcccgccag ttgttgtgcc
      361 acgcggttgg gaatgtaatt cagctccgcc atcgccgctt ccactttttc ccgcgttttc
      421 gcagaaacgt ggctggcctg gttcaccacg cgggaaacgg tctgataaga gacaccggca
      481 tactctgcga catcgtataa cgttactggt ttcacattca ccaccctgaa ttgactctct
      541 tccgggcgct atcatgccat accgcgaaag gttttgcgcc attcgatggt gtccgggatc
      601 tcgacgctct cccttatgcg actcctgcat taggaagcag cccagtagta ggttgaggcc
      661 gttgagcacc gccgccgcaa ggaatggtgc atgcggattg cgacacggag ttactttata
      721 atccgctacc atggcccctt agctcagtgg ttagagcagg cgactcataa tcgcttggtc
      781 gctggttcaa gtccagcagg ggccaccaga tatagcaaag gctgacgaga aatcgtcagc
      841 ctttttgcat gcaaggagat ggcgcccaac agtcccccgg ccacggggcc tgccaccata
      901 cccacgccga aacaagcgct catgagcccg aagtggcgag cccgatcttc cccatcggtg
      961 atgtcggcga tataggcgcc agcaaccgca cctgtggcgc cggcgagatc aaaagccatt
     1021 gactcagcaa gggttgaccg tataattcac gcgattacac cgcattgcgg tatcaacgcg
     1081 cccttagctc agttggatag agcaacgacc ttctaagtcg tgggccgcag gttcgaatcc
     1141 tgcagggcgc gccattacaa ttcaatcagt tacgccttct ttatatcctc cataattcca
     1201 gagtgggaca tatttgggac attatcacca aaaatgtcgt ctattttcct cgcatgctct
     1261 gtcaaatgat taggcgcaag gtgagcatac ctacgaacca tttctatgga ctcccatccg
     1321 cccatttcct gaagcactga taatgggacg cctgactgaa tccaccggtg atgccggcca
     1381 cgatgcgtcc ggcgtagagg atcgagatcg atctcgatcc cgcgaaatta atacgactca
     1441 ctatagggga attgtgagcg gataacaatt cccctctaga aataattttg tttaacttta
     1501 agaaggagat atacatatgc accatcatca tcatcattct tctggtgtag atctgggtac
     1561 cgagaacctg tacttccaat ccaatatgaa aataaaggct tgtgttgaag aggtaacaac
     1621 cacccttgag gaaaccaagt tcttgaccga aaacctgttg ctgtatatcg acattaacgg
     1681 caacctgcac ccggacagcg cgacgttggt gagcgatatc gacattacct ttctcaaaaa
     1741 agacgctccg tatatcgttg gcgatgttgt gcaggagggc gttctgaccg cggttgtcat
     1801 cccgaccaaa aaggctggtg gtacgactga gatgctagcg aaggcgctgc gcaaggtgcc
     1861 tacagataat tacatcacca cgtatccggg tcagggtctg aatggctaca ccgtcgagga
     1921 ggccaaaacc gtgttgaaaa agtgcaaatc cgcgttttac atcctgccga gcatcatcag
     1981 caatgaaaaa caggagatcc tgggtacggt gtcttggaat ctgcgtgaaa tgctggcgca
     2041 cgccgaagag actcgcaagc tgatgccggt ttgtgtagaa acgaaagcca ttgtcagcac
     2101 cattcaacgt aagtataaag gtattaaaat tcaagagggt gtggttgatt acggcgcaag
     2161 attctacttc tataccagca aaaccaccgt cgctagcttg attaacacct taaacgatct
     2221 gaacgaaact ctcgtgacca tgccactggg ctacgttacc catggtctga acttggagga
     2281 ggctgcgcgt tatatgcgta gcctgaaagt gccggcaacc gtgagcgttt catctccgga
     2341 cgcagttact gcgtataacg gctacctgac gtcctcgtcc taaattggaa gtggataacg
     2401 gatccgaatt cgagctccgt cgacaagctt gcggccgcac tcgagcacca ccaccaccac
     2461 cactgagatc cggctgctaa caaagcccga aaggaagctg agttggctgc tgccaccgct
     2521 gagcaataac tagcataacc ccttggggcc tctaaacggg tcttgagggg ttttttgctg
     2581 aaaggaggaa ctatatccgg attggcgaat gggnnnnnnn nnnnnnnnnn nnnnnnnnnn
     2641 nnnnnnnnnn nnnnnnnnnn nnnnnnnnnn nnnnnnnnnn nnnnnnnnnn nnnnnnnnnn
     2701 nnnnnnnnnn nnnnnnnnnn nnnnnnnnnn nnnnnnncnn nnnnnnnnnn nnnnnnnnnn
     2761 nnnnnnnnnn nnnnnnnnnn nnnnnnnnnn nnnnnnnnnn nnnnnnnnnn nnnnnnnnnn
     2821 nnnnnnnnna gggtgatggt tcacattaac gcttacaatt taggtggcac ttttcgggga
     2881 aatgtgcgcg gaacccctat ttgtttattt ttctaaatac attcaaatat gtatccgctc
     2941 atgagacaat aaccctgata aatgcttcaa taatttgaaa aaggaagagt atgagtattc
     3001 aacatttccg tgtcgccctt attccctttt ttgcggcatt ttgccttcct gtttttgctc
     3061 acccagaaac gctggtgaaa gtaaaagatg ctgaagatca gttgggtgca cgagtgggtt
     3121 acatcgaact ggatctcaac agcggtaaga tccttgagag ttttcgcccc gaagaacgtt
     3181 ttccaatgat gagcactttt aaagttctgc tatgtggcgc ggtattatcc cgtattgacg
     3241 ccgggcaaga gcaactcggt cgccgcatac actattctca gaatgacttg gttgagtact
     3301 caccagtcac agaaaagcat cttacggatg gcatgacagt aagagaatta tgcagtgctg
     3361 ccataaccat gagtgataac actgcggcca acttacttct gacaacgatc ggaggaccga
     3421 aggagctaac cgcttttttg cacaacatgg gggatcatgt aactcgcctt gatcgttggg
     3481 aaccggagct gaatgaagcc ataccaaacg acgagcgtga caccacgatg cctgcagcaa
     3541 tggcaacaac gttgcgcaaa ctattaactg gcgaactact tactctagct tcccggcaac
     3601 aattaataga ctggatggag gcggataaag ttgcaggacc acttctgcgc tcggcccttc
     3661 cggctggctg gtttattgct gataaatctg gagccggtga gcgtgggtct cgcggtatca
     3721 ttgcagcact ggggccagat ggtaagccct cccgtatcgt agttatctac acgacgggga
     3781 gtcaggcaac tatggatgaa cgaaatagac agatcgctga gataggtgcc tcactgatta
     3841 agcattggta actgtcagac caagtttact catatatact ttagattgat ttaaaacttc
     3901 atttttaatt taaaaggatc taggtgaaga tcctttttga taatctcatg accaaaatcc
     3961 cttaacgtga gttttcgttc cactgagcgt cagaccccgt agaaaagatc aaaggatctt
     4021 cttgagatcc tttttttctg cgcgtaatct gctgcttgca aacaaaaaaa ccaccgctac
     4081 cagcggtggt ttgtttgccg gatcaagagc taccaactct ttttccgaag gtaactggct
     4141 tcagcagagc gcagatacca aatactgtcc ttctagtgta gccgtagtta ggccaccact
     4201 tcaagaactc tgtagcaccg cctacatacc tcgctctgct aatcctgtta ccagtggctg
     4261 ctgccagtgg cgataagtcg tgtcttaccg ggttggactc aagacgatag ttaccggata
     4321 aggcgcagcg gtcgggctga acggggggtt cgtgcacaca gcccagcttg gagcgaacga
     4381 cctacaccga actgagatac ctacagcgtg agctatgaga aagcgccacg cttcccgaag
     4441 ggagaaaggc ggacaggtat ccggtaagcg gcagggtcgg aacaggagag cgcacgaggg
     4501 agcttccagg gggaaacgcc tggtatcttt atagtcctgt cgggtttcgc cacctctgac
     4561 ttgagcgtcg atttttgtga tgctcgtcag gggggcggag cctatggaaa aacgccagca
     4621 acgcggcctt tttacggttc ctggcctttt gctggccttt tgctcacatg ttctttcctg
     4681 cgttatcccc tgattctgtg gataaccgta ttaccgcctt tgagtgagct gataccgctc
     4741 gccgcagccg aacgaccgag cgcagcgagt cagtgagcga ggaagcggaa gagcgcctga
     4801 tgcggtattt tctccttacg catctgtgcg gtatttcaca ccgcaatggt gcactctcag
     4861 tacaatctgc tctgatgccg catagttaag ccagtataca ctccgctatc gctacgtgac
     4921 tgtagtcatg ccccgcgccc accggaagga gctgactggg ttgaaggctc tcaagggcat
     4981 cggtcgagat cccggtgcct aatgagtgag ctaacttaca ttaattgcgt tgcgctcact
     5041 gcccgctttc cagtcgggaa acctgtcgtg ccagctgcat taatgaatcg gccaacgcgc
     5101 ggggagaggc ggtttgcgta ttgggcgcca gggtggtttt tcttttcacc agtgagacgg
     5161 gcaacagctg attgcccttc accgcctggc cctgagagag ttgcagcaag cggtccacgc
     5221 tggtttgccc cagcaggcga aaatcctgtt tgatggtggt taacggcggg atataacatg
     5281 agctgtcttc ggtatcgtcg tatcccacta ccgagatatc cgcaccaacg cgcagcccgg
     5341 actcggtaat ggcgcgcatt gcgcccagcg ccatctgatc gttggcaacc agcatcgcag
     5401 tgggaacgat gccctcattc agcatttgca tggtttgttg aaaaccggac atggcactcc
     5461 agtcgccttc ccgttccgct atcggctgaa tttgattgcg agtgagatat ttatgccagc
     5521 cagccagacg cagacgcgcc gagacagaac ttaatgggcc cgctaacagc gcgatttgct
     5581 ggtgacccaa tgcgaccaga tgc
//
