[The description below was written by a language model from this plasmid's Addgene catalogue record and the feature table of its GenBank file.]
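Description:
pMCSG53_Nsp3_Unique is a 5.6 kb bacterial expression plasmid built on the pMCSG53 backbone, a T7-based vector designed for ligation-independent cloning. It replicates in E. coli from a high-copy ColE1/pMB1-type origin and is selected with ampicillin through the bla (beta-lactamase) gene driven by its own promoter. The backbone also carries lacI under its native promoter, supplying lac repressor in cis. In addition, it carries two E. coli tRNA genes: ileX, which reads AUA, and argU, which reads AGA and AGG. These supplement rare codons that can limit translation of heterologous genes in E. coli.

The insert encodes residues 413–676 of SARS-CoV-2 Nsp3, part of the ORF1ab polyprotein, with no mutations recorded. This region is described as macrodomains 2 and 3 and is also known as the SARS unique domain (SUD-N and SUD-M). The insert itself is not annotated as a feature, but it lies between the N-terminal tag elements and the T7 terminator. Expression is driven by a T7 promoter followed by a lac operator and the strong phage T7 gene 10 ribosome binding site. Transcription therefore requires a host that supplies T7 RNA polymerase and is induced with IPTG or lactose. The protein is made with an N-terminal His6 tag followed by a TEV protease cleavage site, allowing metal-affinity purification and subsequent tag removal. A second His6 coding segment is annotated downstream of the insert region. The catalogue lists only the N-terminal tag, so the record does not indicate whether this second segment is translated. The stated purpose is bacterial expression of this Nsp3 fragment.
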