Addgene plasmid #167258: pMCSG53_Nsp3_Unique
Purpose: Bacterial expression of Nsp3 Macrodomain 2 and Macrodomain 3 (residues 413-676)
Depositing lab: Alexei Savchenko. Depositing organization: University of Toronto.
Backbone
  Vector backbone: pMCSG53
  Vector type: Bacterial Expression
Growth in bacteria
  Bacterial resistance: Ampicillin, 100 μg/mL
  Growth temperature: 37°C
  Growth strain: DH5alpha
  Copy number: High Copy
Gene/Insert
  Gene/Insert name: Nsp3 (residues 413-676) (alt name: SARS unique domain, SUD-N, SUD-M)
  Species: SARS-CoV-2
  Mutation: none
  Entrez Gene: ORF1ab (a.k.a. GU280_gp01)
  Tag / fusion protein: His6-TEV site (N terminal on insert)
  Cloning method: Ligation Independent Cloning
Terms and licenses: Academic/Nonprofit Terms; Industry Terms
How to cite: pMCSG53_Nsp3_Unique was a gift from Alexei Savchenko (Addgene plasmid # 167258 ; http://n2t.net/addgene:167258 ; RRID:Addgene_167258)
