>Addgene plasmid #167258 | pMCSG53_Nsp3_Unique | depositor partial sequence | sequence record 324811 | Partial Sequence
ATGAAAATAAAGGCTTGTGTTGAAGAGGTAACAACCACCCTTGAGGAAACCAAGTTCTTGACCGAAAACC
TGTTGCTGTATATCGACATTAACGGCAACCTGCACCCGGACAGCGCGACGTTGGTGAGCGATATCGACAT
TACCTTTCTCAAAAAAGACGCTCCGTATATCGTTGGCGATGTTGTGCAGGAGGGCGTTCTGACCGCGGTT
GTCATCCCGACCAAAAAGGCTGGTGGTACGACTGAGATGCTAGCGAAGGCGCTGCGCAAGGTGCCTACAG
ATAATTACATCACCACGTATCCGGGTCAGGGTCTGAATGGCTACACCGTCGAGGAGGCCAAAACCGTGTT
GAAAAAGTGCAAATCCGCGTTTTACATCCTGCCGAGCATCATCAGCAATGAAAAACAGGAGATCCTGGGT
ACGGTGTCTTGGAATCTGCGTGAAATGCTGGCGCACGCCGAAGAGACTCGCAAGCTGATGCCGGTTTGTG
TAGAAACGAAAGCCATTGTCAGCACCATTCAACGTAAGTATAAAGGTATTAAAATTCAAGAGGGTGTGGT
TGATTACGGCGCAAGATTCTACTTCTATACCAGCAAAACCACCGTCGCTAGCTTGATTAACACCTTAAAC
GATCTGAACGAAACTCTCGTGACCATGCCACTGGGCTACGTTACCCATGGTCTGAACTTGGAGGAGGCTG
CGCGTTATATGCGTAGCCTGAAAGTGCCGGCAACCGTGAGCGTTTCATCTCCGGACGCAGTTACTGCGTA
TAACGGCTACCTGACGTCCTCGTCCTAA
